Addgene plasmid #164823: pHR_SFFv_Her2-BFP_RHL027
Purpose: Lentiviral vector for constitutive expression of HER2+TM(23-675)-BFP
Depositing lab: Wendell Lim. Depositing organization: University of California, San Francisco (UCSF). Publication: T cell circuits that sense antigen density with an ultrasensitive threshold. Hernandez-Lopez RA, Yu W, Cabral KA, Creasey OA, Lopez Pazmino MDP, Tonai Y, De Guzman A, Makela A, Saksela K, Gartner ZJ, Lim WA. Science. 2021 Mar 12;371(6534):1166-1171. doi: 10.1126/science.abc1855. Epub 2021 Feb 25. PubMed 33632893.
Backbone
  Vector backbone: pHR'SIN
  Backbone size w/o insert (bp): 9033
  Total vector size (bp): 11791
  Vector type: Lentiviral
Growth in bacteria
  Bacterial resistance: Ampicillin, 100 μg/mL
  Growth temperature: 37°C
  Growth strain: NEB Stable
  Copy number: High Copy
Gene/Insert
  Gene/Insert name: Extracellular and transmembrane region of ERBB2 (alt name: HER2_ECD+TM(23-675))
  Species: H. sapiens (human)
  Insert size (bp): 1959
  Entrez Gene: ERBB2 (a.k.a. CD340, HER-2, HER-2/neu, HER2, MLN 19, MLN-19, NEU, NGL, TKR1, VSCN2, c-ERB-2, c-ERB2, p185(erbB2))
  Promoter: SFFV
  Tag / fusion protein: tagBFP (C terminal on insert)
  Cloning method: Gibson Cloning
  Sequencing primers: 5′ CTTCTGCTTCCCGAGCTCTA
Terms and licenses: Academic/Nonprofit Terms; Industry Terms: Not Available to Industry
How to cite: pHR_SFFv_Her2-BFP_RHL027 was a gift from Wendell Lim (Addgene plasmid # 164823 ; http://n2t.net/addgene:164823 ; RRID:Addgene_164823)
