[The description below was written by a language model from this plasmid's Addgene catalogue record and pLannotate feature annotations shown in this document.]
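Description:
pHR_SFFv_Her2-BFP_RHL027 is an 11.8 kb HIV-1-based lentiviral transfer vector built on the self-inactivating pHR'SIN backbone. It is designed for constitutive expression of a truncated, fluorescently tagged human HER2 (ERBB2) in mammalian cells. In bacteria it is maintained through a high-copy ColE1/pUC-type origin and selected with ampicillin via the β-lactamase gene. The viral portion contains a truncated 5' LTR, the Ψ packaging signal with an adjoining gag fragment, the Rev response element for Rev-dependent nuclear export of the genomic RNA, and the cPPT/CTS element. It ends in a ΔU3 3' LTR, which inactivates LTR promoter activity after integration so that expression depends on the internal promoter. The backbone outside the LTRs also carries legacy sequence, including an SV40 promoter followed by gpt fragments, SV40 small t intron and poly(A) sequences, and remnants of tetracycline resistance, rop and bom. These are annotated only as fragments, and the record assigns them no function.

The payload is driven by the spleen focus-forming virus (SFFV) LTR promoter. It encodes the extracellular and transmembrane region of ERBB2 (residues 23–675), which lacks the intracellular kinase portion, fused at its C terminus to TagBFP. Because the insert begins at residue 23, the native signal peptide is presumably replaced by another leader, but the record does not annotate one. A WPRE downstream of the fusion enhances transcript stability and expression. Blue fluorescence reports expression of the surface antigen, which should allow transduced cells to be identified or sorted by HER2 level. The associated publication concerns T cell circuits that sense antigen density, so a use in generating HER2-presenting target cells fits the record, although this application is not stated explicitly.
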