Features (pLannotate 1.2.2; 34 found; start..end, strand, type, name):
    377..634     +  LTR            5' LTR (truncated): truncated 5' long terminal repeat (LTR) from HIV-1
    681..806     +  misc_feature   HIV-1 Ψ: packaging signal of human immunodeficiency virus type 1
    790..1128    +  CDS            HIV-1 gag (fragment): gag protein from human immunodeficiency virus 1; gag
   1303..1536    +  misc_feature   RRE: The Rev response element (RRE) of HIV-1 allows for Rev-dependent mRNA export from the nucleus to the cytoplasm.
   1913..2013    +  CDS            Rev (fragment): human immunodeficiency virus 1 (HIV-1) Rev protein; rev; enhances nuclear export of unspliced and incompletely spliced viral mRNAs
   2050..2167    +  misc_feature   cPPT/CTS: central polypurine tract and central termination sequence of HIV-1
   2204..2236    -  misc_feature   MCS (fragment): pBluescript multiple cloning site
   2320..2727    +  promoter       SFFV promoter: spleen focus-forming virus long terminal repeat (LTR) promoter
   2825..4792    +  CDS            ERBB2 (fragment): ERBB2_HUMAN - Also known as HER2, MLN19, NEU, NGL. Experimental evidence at protein level: Swiss-Prot protein existence level 1. In the nucleus is involved in transcriptional regulation. Associates with the 5'-TCAAATTC-3' sequence in the PTGS2/COX-2 promoter and activates its transcription. Implicated in transcriptional activation of CDKN1A; the function involves STAT3 and SRC. Involved in the transcription of rRNA genes by RNA Pol I and enhances protein synthesis and cell growth. From Homo sapiens (Human).
   4844..5542    +  CDS            TagBFP: TagBFP is a basic (constitutively fluorescent) blue fluorescent protein published in 2008, derived from Entacmaea quadricolor. It is reported to be a very rapidly-maturing monomer with very low acid sensitivity.
   5606..5636    +  misc_feature   MCS (fragment): pUC18/19 multiple cloning site
   5637..5655    +  misc_feature   MCS (fragment): pBluescript multiple cloning site
   5655..6243    +  misc_feature   WPRE: woodchuck hepatitis virus posttranscriptional regulatory element
   6244..6266    +  misc_feature   MCS (fragment): pBluescript multiple cloning site
   6283..6351    +  CDS            nef (fragment): NEF_HV1Z2 - Experimental evidence at protein level: Swiss-Prot protein existence level 1. Extracellular Nef protein targets CD4(+) T-lymphocytes for apoptosis by interacting with CXCR4 surface receptors. From Human immunodeficiency virus type 1 group M subtype D (isolate Z2/CDC-Z34) (HIV-1).
   6353..6586    +  LTR            3' LTR (ΔU3): self-inactivating 3' long terminal repeat (LTR) from HIV-1
   6611..6629    -  promoter       SP6 promoter: promoter for bacteriophage SP6 RNA polymerase
   6857..7136    +  CDS            TcR (fragment): tetracycline efflux protein; tet; confers resistance to tetracycline
   7137..7185    -  misc_feature   bom (fragment): basis of mobility region from pBR322
   7287..7322    -  CDS            rop (fragment): Rop protein, which maintains plasmids at low copy number; rop
   7417..7521    +  promoter       AmpR promoter: bla
   7522..8382    +  CDS            AmpR: β-lactamase; bla; confers resistance to ampicillin, carbenicillin, and related antibiotics
   8553..9141    +  rep_origin     ori: high-copy-number ColE1/pMB1/pBR322/pUC origin of replication
   9324..9380    +  CDS            lacI (fragment): lac repressor; lacI; The lac repressor binds to the lac operator to inhibit transcription in E. coli. This inhibition can be relieved by adding lactose or isopropyl-β-D-thiogalactopyranoside (IPTG).
   9387..9716    +  promoter       SV40 promoter: SV40 enhancer and early promoter
   9916..10035   +  CDS            gpt (fragment): XGPT_ECOLI - Also known as gpp, gxu. Experimental evidence at protein level: Swiss-Prot protein existence level 1. Purine salvage pathway enzyme that catalyzes the transfer of the ribosyl-5-phosphate group from 5-phospho-alpha-D-ribose 1- diphosphate (PRPP) to the N9 position of the 6-oxopurines guanine and xanthine to form the corresponding ribonucleotides GMP (guanosine 5'- monophosphate) and XMP (xanthosine 5'-monophosphate), with the release of PPi. To a lesser extent, also acts on hypoxanthine (PubMed:9100006, PubMed:3886014). Does not ribophosphorylate adenine (PubMed:3886014). From Esch
  10035..10370   +  CDS            gpt (fragment): XGPT_ECOLI - Also known as gpp, gxu. Experimental evidence at protein level: Swiss-Prot protein existence level 1. Purine salvage pathway enzyme that catalyzes the transfer of the ribosyl-5-phosphate group from 5-phospho-alpha-D-ribose 1- diphosphate (PRPP) to the N9 position of the 6-oxopurines guanine and xanthine to form the corresponding ribonucleotides GMP (guanosine 5'- monophosphate) and XMP (xanthosine 5'-monophosphate), with the release of PPi. To a lesser extent, also acts on hypoxanthine (PubMed:9100006, PubMed:3886014). Does not ribophosphorylate adenine (PubMed:3886014). From Esch
  10465..10770   +  CDS            frsA (fragment): FRSA_ECOLI - Also known as yafA. Experimental evidence at protein level: Swiss-Prot protein existence level 1. Catalyzes the hydrolysis of esters (PubMed:15808744). Displays esterase activity toward pNP-butyrate (PubMed:15808744). May stimulate mixed-acid fermentation by acting as a fermentation/respiration switch that down-regulates respiration and up- regulates fermentation rates (PubMed:15169777). From Escherichia coli (strain K12).
  10774..10848   +  CDS            small t antigen (fragment): SV40 (simian virus 40) small t antigen
  10850..10915   +  intron         small t intron: SV40 (simian virus 40) small t antigen intron
  11045..11065   +  CDS            SV40 NLS: nuclear localization signal of SV40 (simian virus 40) large T antigen
  11384..11467   +  CDS            large T antigen (fragment): large T antigen from SV40 (simian virus 40)
  11490..11624   +  polyA_signal   SV40 poly(A) signal: SV40 polyadenylation signal
  11791..329     +  CDS            nef (fragment) (across the origin): NEF_HV1BR - Experimental evidence at protein level: Swiss-Prot protein existence level 1. Extracellular Nef protein targets CD4(+) T-lymphocytes for apoptosis by interacting with CXCR4 surface receptors (PubMed:14990729). From Human immunodeficiency virus type 1 group M subtype B (isolate BRU/LAI) (HIV-1).
>Addgene plasmid #164823 | pHR_SFFv_Her2-BFP_RHL027 | addgene full sequence | sequence record 330536 | Addgene NGS Result
TGGAAGGGCTAATTCACTCCCAAAGAAGACAAGATATCCTTGATCTGTGGATCTACCACACACAAGGCTA
CTTCCCTGATTAGCAGAACTACACACCAGGGCCAGGGGTCAGATATCCACTGACCTTTGGATGGTGCTAC
AAGCTAGTACCAGTTGAGCCAGATAAGGTAGAAGAGGCCAATAAAGGAGAGAACACCAGCTTGTTACACC
CTGTGAGCCTGCATGGGATGGATGACCCGGAGAGAGAAGTGTTAGAGTGGAGGTTTGACAGCCGCCTAGC
ATTTCATCACGTGGCCCGAGAGCTGCATCCGGAGTACTTCAAGAACTGCTGATATCGAGCTTGCTACAAG
GGACTTTCCGCTGGGGACTTTCCAGGGAGGCGTGGCCTGGGCGGGACTGGGGAGTGGCGAGCCCTCAGAT
CCTGCATATAAGCAGCTGCTTTTTGCCTGTACTGGGTCTCTCTGGTTAGACCAGATCTGAGCCTGGGAGC
TCTCTGGCTAACTAGGGAACCCACTGCTTAAGCCTCAATAAAGCTTGCCTTGAGTGCTTCAAGTAGTGTG
TGCCCGTCTGTTGTGTGACTCTGGTAACTAGAGATCCCTCAGACCCTTTTAGTCAGTGTGGAAAATCTCT
AGCAGTGGCGCCCGAACAGGGACTTGAAAGCGAAAGGGAAACCAGAGGAGCTCTCTCGACGCAGGACTCG
GCTTGCTGAAGCGCGCACGGCAAGAGGCGAGGGGCGGCGACTGGTGAGTACGCCAAAAATTTTGACTAGC
GGAGGCTAGAAGGAGAGAGATGGGTGCGAGAGCGTCAGTATTAAGCGGGGGAGAATTAGATCGCGATGGG
AAAAAATTCGGTTAAGGCCAGGGGGAAAGAAAAAATATAAATTAAAACATATAGTATGGGCAAGCAGGGA
GCTAGAACGATTCGCAGTTAATCCTGGCCTGTTAGAAACATCAGAAGGCTGTAGACAAATACTGGGACAG
CTACAACCATCCCTTCAGACAGGATCAGAAGAACTTAGATCATTATATAATACAGTAGCAACCCTCTATT
GTGTGCATCAAAGGATAGAGATAAAAGACACCAAGGAAGCTTTAGACAAGATAGAGGAAGAGCAAAACAA
AAGTAAGACCACCGCACAGCAAGCGGCCGGCCGCTGATCTTCAGACCTGGAGGAGGAGATATGAGGGACA
ATTGGAGAAGTGAATTATATAAATATAAAGTAGTAAAAATTGAACCATTAGGAGTAGCACCCACCAAGGC
AAAGAGAAGAGTGGTGCAGAGAGAAAAAAGAGCAGTGGGAATAGGAGCTTTGTTCCTTGGGTTCTTGGGA
GCAGCAGGAAGCACTATGGGCGCAGCGTCAATGACGCTGACGGTACAGGCCAGACAATTATTGTCTGGTA
TAGTGCAGCAGCAGAACAATTTGCTGAGGGCTATTGAGGCGCAACAGCATCTGTTGCAACTCACAGTCTG
GGGCATCAAGCAGCTCCAGGCAAGAATCCTGGCTGTGGAAAGATACCTAAAGGATCAACAGCTCCTGGGG
ATTTGGGGTTGCTCTGGAAAACTCATTTGCACCACTGCTGTGCCTTGGAATGCTAGTTGGAGTAATAAAT
CTCTGGAACAGATTTGGAATCACACGACCTGGATGGAGTGGGACAGAGAAATTAACAATTACACAAGCTT
AATACACTCCTTAATTGAAGAATCGCAAAACCAGCAAGAAAAGAATGAACAAGAATTATTGGAATTAGAT
AAATGGGCAAGTTTGTGGAATTGGTTTAACATAACAAATTGGCTGTGGTATATAAAATTATTCATAATGA
TAGTAGGAGGCTTGGTAGGTTTAAGAATAGTTTTTGCTGTACTTTCTATAGTGAATAGAGTTAGGCAGGG
ATATTCACCATTATCGTTTCAGACCCACCTCCCAACCCCGAGGGGACCCGACAGGCCCGAAGGAATAGAA
GAAGAAGGTGGAGAGAGAGACAGAGACAGATCCATTCGATTAGTGAACGGATCTCGACGGTATCGCCAAA
TGGCAGTATTCATCCACAATTTTAAAAGAAAAGGGGGGATTGGGGGGTACAGTGCAGGGGAAAGAATAGT
AGACATAATAGCAACAGACATACAAACTAAAGAATTACAAAAACAAATTACAAAAATTCAAAATTTTCGG
GTTTATTACAGGGACAGCAGAGATCCAGTTTGGATCGATAAGCTTGATATCGAATTCCTGCAGCCCCGAT
AAAATAAAAGATTTTATTTAGTCTCCAGAAAAAGGGGGGAATGAAAGACCCCACCTGTAGGTTTGGCAAG
CTAGCTGCAGTAACGCCATTTTGCAAGGCATGGAAAAATACCAAACCAAGAATAGAGAAGTTCAGATCAA
GGGCGGGTACATGAAAATAGCTAACGTTGGGCCAAACAGGATATCTGCGGTGAGCAGTTTCGGCCCCGGC
CCGGGGCCAAGAACAGATGGTCACCGCAGTTTCGGCCCCGGCCCGAGGCCAAGAACAGATGGTCCCCAGA
TATGGCCCAACCCTCAGCAGTTTCTTAAGACCCATCAGATGTTTCCAGGCTCCCCCAAGGACCTGAAATG
ACCCTGCGCCTTATTTGAATTAACCAATCAGCCTGCTTCTCGCTTCTGTTCGCGCGCTTCTGCTTCCCGA
GCTCTATAAAAGAGCTCACAACCCCTCACTCGGCGCGCCAGTCCTCCGACAGACTGAGTCGCCCGGGGGG
GATCTGGAGCTCTCGAGAATTCTCACGCGTCAAGTGGAGCAAGGCAGGTGGACAGTGGATCGCCGCCATG
GCCCTGCCAGTCACAGCTCTGTTGTTGCCCCTGGCTCTGTTGCTCCATGCCGCGCGACCCACGCAAGTAT
GCACGGGAACCGACATGAAACTGCGCCTGCCGGCTTCACCGGAGACACATTTGGATATGTTGCGCCACCT
TTATCAGGGCTGTCAAGTTGTGCAGGGGAATTTGGAACTCACGTACCTTCCCACTAATGCCTCACTCAGT
TTTCTGCAGGACATCCAGGAGGTGCAGGGTTACGTTCTGATTGCCCACAACCAAGTACGCCAGGTGCCAC
TGCAAAGGTTGAGAATCGTGAGAGGCACACAGCTGTTTGAAGATAACTATGCTCTCGCTGTTCTTGACAA
CGGGGACCCTTTGAACAATACTACTCCGGTTACAGGGGCGTCTCCCGGCGGCCTTAGGGAGCTGCAGTTG
CGCTCTCTTACCGAGATATTGAAAGGCGGCGTACTGATCCAACGGAATCCCCAACTCTGCTATCAGGACA
CCATCCTGTGGAAGGATATTTTCCACAAGAATAATCAGCTCGCGCTGACTCTCATAGACACAAATCGGAG
CCGGGCATGTCACCCATGTAGCCCAATGTGCAAAGGTTCCCGATGCTGGGGTGAATCAAGTGAAGATTGC
CAATCCTTGACTCGAACCGTGTGTGCTGGTGGTTGTGCACGATGCAAAGGGCCTCTTCCTACGGATTGTT
GTCATGAACAATGCGCTGCTGGGTGTACTGGACCTAAACATAGTGACTGCCTGGCGTGCCTGCACTTCAA
TCATTCTGGAATATGTGAATTGCACTGTCCAGCGCTTGTAACATATAACACGGACACATTTGAGTCAATG
CCAAATCCCGAAGGCAGATACACTTTCGGGGCCAGTTGTGTGACAGCCTGCCCCTACAACTACCTGAGTA
CCGACGTGGGGTCCTGCACCCTCGTTTGCCCTTTGCACAACCAGGAGGTCACAGCGGAGGACGGTACACA
GCGATGTGAGAAGTGTAGCAAGCCGTGCGCGCGAGTCTGTTACGGCTTGGGAATGGAGCATTTGCGGGAG
GTTAGAGCGGTTACCTCTGCGAATATTCAAGAGTTTGCAGGTTGTAAAAAAATATTCGGCTCCTTGGCAT
TCCTGCCCGAGAGTTTCGACGGAGATCCTGCTTCAAACACCGCTCCCCTCCAACCTGAGCAACTTCAAGT
CTTTGAAACACTTGAAGAGATTACGGGTTACCTCTATATATCCGCGTGGCCGGACTCTCTCCCTGACTTG
TCAGTGTTTCAAAATCTTCAGGTGATTAGGGGGCGGATTCTTCATAATGGAGCCTATTCACTTACTCTTC
AGGGCTTGGGCATTTCCTGGCTCGGCCTCAGATCATTGAGAGAGCTTGGTTCAGGACTTGCTCTGATACA
TCACAACACTCACCTGTGTTTTGTTCACACAGTTCCATGGGATCAACTTTTCCGAAATCCCCACCAGGCC
TTGCTGCACACTGCCAATCGCCCAGAGGATGAGTGTGTGGGGGAGGGACTCGCGTGCCATCAGTTGTGTG
CGAGAGGTCACTGTTGGGGGCCAGGCCCGACCCAGTGTGTAAACTGCAGCCAGTTTTTGAGAGGGCAGGA
ATGCGTTGAAGAGTGCAGAGTTCTTCAGGGGCTGCCAAGGGAGTATGTGAACGCGCGACATTGTCTCCCA
TGCCACCCTGAGTGCCAGCCGCAAAACGGCAGCGTGACATGTTTCGGACCCGAGGCTGACCAGTGTGTTG
CCTGCGCACATTACAAGGATCCCCCGTTTTGTGTCGCCCGCTGCCCTTCAGGCGTGAAACCAGACCTGTC
CTACATGCCTATATGGAAATTCCCTGATGAGGAGGGCGCATGCCAACCTTGTCCGATCAACTGCACTCAC
AGTTGCGTAGATCTGGACGATAAGGGCTGTCCTGCAGAGCAACGCGCTTCCCCGTTGACGTCAATTATAT
CAGCCGTGGTTGGCATTCTTCTTGTAGTTGTTTTGGGTGTAGTATTCGGCATACTCATCGGAAGCGGGTC
CGGTAGCGGATCTATGAGCGAGCTGATTAAGGAGAACATGCACATGAAGCTGTACATGGAGGGCACCGTG
GACAACCATCACTTCAAGTGCACATCCGAGGGCGAAGGCAAGCCCTACGAGGGCACCCAGACCATGAGAA
TCAAGGTGGTCGAGGGCGGCCCTCTCCCCTTCGCCTTCGACATCCTGGCTACTAGCTTCCTCTACGGCAG
CAAGACCTTCATCAACCACACCCAGGGCATCCCCGACTTCTTCAAGCAGTCCTTCCCTGAGGGCTTCACA
TGGGAGAGAGTCACCACATACGAAGACGGGGGCGTGCTGACCGCTACCCAGGACACCAGCCTCCAGGACG
GCTGCCTCATCTACAACGTCAAGATCAGAGGGGTGAACTTCACATCCAACGGCCCTGTGATGCAGAAGAA
AACACTCGGCTGGGAGGCCTTCACCGAGACGCTGTACCCCGCTGACGGCGGCCTGGAAGGCAGAAACGAC
ATGGCCCTGAAGCTCGTGGGCGGGAGCCATCTGATCGCAAACATCAAGACCACATATAGATCCAAGAAAC
CCGCTAAGAACCTCAAGATGCCTGGCGTCTACTATGTGGACTACAGACTGGAAAGAATCAAGGAGGCCAA
CAACGAGACCTACGTCGAGCAGCACGAGGTGGCAGTGGCCAGATACTGCGACCTCCCTAGCAAACTGGGG
CACAAGCTTAATTAGGATCCTTGACTTGCGGCCGCAACTCCCACCTGCAACATGCGTGACTGACTGAGGC
CGCGACTCTAGAGTCGACCTGCAGGCATGCAAGCTTGATATCAAGCTTATCGATAATCAACCTCTGGATT
ACAAAATTTGTGAAAGATTGACTGGTATTCTTAACTATGTTGCTCCTTTTACGCTATGTGGATACGCTGC
TTTAATGCCTTTGTATCATGCTATTGCTTCCCGTATGGCTTTCATTTTCTCCTCCTTGTATAAATCCTGG
TTGCTGTCTCTTTATGAGGAGTTGTGGCCCGTTGTCAGGCAACGTGGCGTGGTGTGCACTGTGTTTGCTG
ACGCAACCCCCACTGGTTGGGGCATTGCCACCACCTGTCAGCTCCTTTCCGGGACTTTCGCTTTCCCCCT
CCCTATTGCCACGGCGGAACTCATCGCCGCCTGCCTTGCCCGCTGCTGGACAGGGGCTCGGCTGTTGGGC
ACTGACAATTCCGTGGTGTTGTCGGGGAAATCATCGTCCTTTCCTTGGCTGCTCGCCTGTGTTGCCACCT
GGATTCTGCGCGGGACGTCCTTCTGCTACGTCCCTTCGGCCCTCAATCCAGCGGACCTTCCTTCCCGCGG
CCTGCTGCCGGCTCTGCGGCCTCTTCCGCGTCTTCGCCTTCGCCCTCAGACGAGTCGGATCTCCCTTTGG
GCCGCCTCCCCGCATCGATACCGTCGACCTCGAGGGAATTAATTCGAGCTCGGTACCTTTAAGACCAATG
ACTTACAAGGCAGCTGTAGATCTTAGCCACTTTTTAAAAGAAAAGGGGGGACTGGAAGGGCTAATTCACT
CCCAACGAAGACAAGATCTGCTTTTTGCTTGTACTGGGTCTCTCTGGTTAGACCAGATCTGAGCCTGGGA
GCTCTCTGGCTAACTAGGGAACCCACTGCTTAAGCCTCAATAAAGCTTGCCTTGAGTGCTTCAAGTAGTG
TGTGCCCGTCTGTTGTGTGACTCTGGTAACTAGAGATCCCTCAGACCCTTTTAGTCAGTGTGGAAAATCT
CTAGCAGCATCTAGAATTAATTCCGTGTATTCTATAGTGTCACCTAAATCGTATGTGTATGATACATAAG
GTTATGTATTAATTGTAGCCGCGTTCTAACGACAATATGTACAAGCCTAATTGTGTAGCATCTGGCTTAC
TGAAGCAGACCCTATCATCTCTCTCGTAAACTGCCGTCAGAGTCGGTTTGGTTGGACGAACCTTCTGAGT
TTCTGGTAACGCCGTCCCGCACCCGGAAATGGTCAGCGAACCAATCAGCAGGGTCATCGCTAGCCAGATC
CTCTACGCCGGACGCATCGTGGCCGGCATCACCGGCGCCACAGGTGCGGTTGCTGGCGCCTATATCGCCG
ACATCACCGATGGGGAAGATCGGGCTCGCCACTTCGGGCTCATGAGCGCTTGTTTCGGCGTGGGTATGGT
GGCAGGCCCCGTGGCCGGGGGACTGTTGGGCGCCATCTCCTTGCATGCACCATTCCTTGCGGCGGCGGTG
CTCAACGGCCTCAACCTACTACTGGGCTGCTTCCTAATGCAGGAGTCGCATAAGGGAGAGCGTCGAATGG
TGCACTCTCAGTACAATCTGCTCTGATGCCGCATAGTTAAGCCAGCCCCGACACCCGCCAACACCCGCTG
ACGCGCCCTGACGGGCTTGTCTGCTCCCGGCATCCGCTTACAGACAAGCTGTGACCGTCTCCGGGAGCTG
CATGTGTCAGAGGTTTTCACCGTCATCACCGAAACGCGCGAGACGAAAGGGCCTCGTGATACGCCTATTT
TTATAGGTTAATGTCATGATAATAATGGTTTCTTAGACGTCAGGTGGCACTTTTCGGGGAAATGTGCGCG
GAACCCCTATTTGTTTATTTTTCTAAATACATTCAAATATGTATCCGCTCATGAGACAATAACCCTGATA
AATGCTTCAATAATATTGAAAAAGGAAGAGTATGAGTATTCAACATTTCCGTGTCGCCCTTATTCCCTTT
TTTGCGGCATTTTGCCTTCCTGTTTTTGCTCACCCAGAAACGCTGGTGAAAGTAAAAGATGCTGAAGATC
AGTTGGGTGCACGAGTGGGTTACATCGAACTGGATCTCAACAGCGGTAAGATCCTTGAGAGTTTTCGCCC
CGAAGAACGTTTTCCAATGATGAGCACTTTTAAAGTTCTGCTATGTGGCGCGGTATTATCCCGTATTGAC
GCCGGGCAAGAGCAACTCGGTCGCCGCATACACTATTCTCAGAATGACTTGGTTGAGTACTCACCAGTCA
CAGAAAAGCATCTTACGGATGGCATGACAGTAAGAGAATTATGCAGTGCTGCCATAACCATGAGTGATAA
CACTGCGGCCAACTTACTTCTGACAACGATCGGAGGACCGAAGGAGCTAACCGCTTTTTTGCACAACATG
GGGGATCATGTAACTCGCCTTGATCGTTGGGAACCGGAGCTGAATGAAGCCATACCAAACGACGAGCGTG
ACACCACGATGCCTGTAGCAATGGCAACAACGTTGCGCAAACTATTAACTGGCGAACTACTTACTCTAGC
TTCCCGGCAACAATTAATAGACTGGATGGAGGCGGATAAAGTTGCAGGACCACTTCTGCGCTCGGCCCTT
CCGGCTGGCTGGTTTATTGCTGATAAATCTGGAGCCGGTGAGCGTGGGTCTCGCGGTATCATTGCAGCAC
TGGGGCCAGATGGTAAGCCCTCCCGTATCGTAGTTATCTACACGACGGGGAGTCAGGCAACTATGGATGA
ACGAAATAGACAGATCGCTGAGATAGGTGCCTCACTGATTAAGCATTGGTAACTGTCAGACCAAGTTTAC
TCATATATACTTTAGATTGATTTAAAACTTCATTTTTAATTTAAAAGGATCTAGGTGAAGATCCTTTTTG
ATAATCTCATGACCAAAATCCCTTAACGTGAGTTTTCGTTCCACTGAGCGTCAGACCCCGTAGAAAAGAT
CAAAGGATCTTCTTGAGATCCTTTTTTTCTGCGCGTAATCTGCTGCTTGCAAACAAAAAAACCACCGCTA
CCAGCGGTGGTTTGTTTGCCGGATCAAGAGCTACCAACTCTTTTTCCGAAGGTAACTGGCTTCAGCAGAG
CGCAGATACCAAATACTGTTCTTCTAGTGTAGCCGTAGTTAGGCCACCACTTCAAGAACTCTGTAGCACC
GCCTACATACCTCGCTCTGCTAATCCTGTTACCAGTGGCTGCTGCCAGTGGCGATAAGTCGTGTCTTACC
GGGTTGGACTCAAGACGATAGTTACCGGATAAGGCGCAGCGGTCGGGCTGAACGGGGGGTTCGTGCACAC
AGCCCAGCTTGGAGCGAACGACCTACACCGAACTGAGATACCTACAGCGTGAGCTATGAGAAAGCGCCAC
GCTTCCCGAAGGGAGAAAGGCGGACAGGTATCCGGTAAGCGGCAGGGTCGGAACAGGAGAGCGCACGAGG
GAGCTTCCAGGGGGAAACGCCTGGTATCTTTATAGTCCTGTCGGGTTTCGCCACCTCTGACTTGAGCGTC
GATTTTTGTGATGCTCGTCAGGGGGGCGGAGCCTATGGAAAAACGCCAGCAACGCGGCCTTTTTACGGTT
CCTGGCCTTTTGCTGGCCTTTTGCTCACATGTTCTTTCCTGCGTTATCCCCTGATTCTGTGGATAACCGT
ATTACCGCCTTTGAGTGAGCTGATACCGCTCGCCGCAGCCGAACGACCGAGCGCAGCGAGTCAGTGAGCG
AGGAAGCGGAAGAGCGCCCAATACGCAAACCGCCTCTCCCCGCGCGTTGGCCGATTCATTAATGCAGCTG
TGGAATGTGTGTCAGTTAGGGTGTGGAAAGTCCCCAGGCTCCCCAGCAGGCAGAAGTATGCAAAGCATGC
ATCTCAATTAGTCAGCAACCAGGTGTGGAAAGTCCCCAGGCTCCCCAGCAGGCAGAAGTATGCAAAGCAT
GCATCTCAATTAGTCAGCAACCATAGTCCCGCCCCTAACTCCGCCCATCCCGCCCCTAACTCCGCCCAGT
TCCGCCCATTCTCCGCCCCATGGCTGACTAATTTTTTTTATTTATGCAGAGGCCGAGGCCGCCTCGGCCT
CTGAGCTATTCCAGAAGTAGTGAGGAGGCTTTTTTGGAGGCCTAGGCTTTTGCAAAAAGCTTGGACACAA
GACAGGCTTGCGAGATATGTTTGAGAATACCACTTTATCCCGCGTCAGGGAGAGGCAGTGCGTAAAAAGA
CGCGGACTCATGTGAAATACTGGTTTTTAGTGCGCCAGATCTCTATAATCTCGCGCAACCTATTTTCCCC
TCGAACACTTTTTAAGCCGTAGATAAACAGGCTGGGACACTTCACATGAGCGAAAAATACATCGTCACCT
GGGACATGTTGCAGATCCATGCACGTAAACTCGCAAGCCGACTGATGCCTTCTGAACAATGGAAAGGCAT
TATTGCCGTAAGCCGTGGCGGTCTGTACCGGGTGCGTTACTGGCGCGTGAACTGGGTATTCGTCATGTCG
ATACCGTTTGTATTTCCAGCTACGATCACGACAACCAGCGCGAGCTTAAAGTGCTGAAACGCGCAGAAGG
CGATGGCGAAGGCTTCATCGTTATTGATGACCTGGTGGATACCGGTGGTACTGCGGTTGCGATTCGTGAA
ATGTATCCAAAAGCGCACTTTGTCACCATCTTCGCAAAACCGGCTGGTCGTCCGCTGGTTGATGACTATG
TTGTTGATATCCCGCAAGATACCTGGATTGAACAGCCGTGGGATATGGGCGTCGTATTCGTCCCGCCAAT
CTCCGGTCGCTAATCTTTTCAACGCCTGGCACTGCCGGGCGTTGTTCTTTTTAACTTCAGGCGGGTTACA
ATAGTTTCCAGTAAGTATTCTGGAGGCTGCATCCATGACACAGGCAAACCTGAGCGAAACCCTGTTCAAA
CCCCGCTTTAAACATCCTGAAACCTCGACGCTAGTCCGCCGCTTTAATCACGGCGCACAACCGCCTGTGC
AGTCGGCCCTTGATGGTAAAACCATCCCTCACTGGTATCGCATGATTAACCGTCTGATGTGGATCTGGCG
CGGCATTGACCCACGCGAAATCCTCGACGTCCAGGCACGTATTGTGATGAGCGATGCCGAACGTACCGAC
GATGATTTATACGATACGGTGATTGGCTACCGTGGCGGCAACTGGATTTATGAGTGGGCCCCGGATCTTT
GTGAAGGAACCTTACTTCTGTGGTGTGACATAATTGGACAAACTACCTACAGAGATTTAAAGCTCTAAGG
TAAATATAAAATTTTTAAGTGTATAATGTGTTAAACTACTGATTCTAATTGTTTGTGTATTTTAGATTCC
AACCTATGGAACTGATGAATGGGAGCAGTGGTGGAATGCCTTTAATGAGGAAAACCTGTTTTGCTCAGAA
GAAATGCCATCTAGTGATGATGAGGCTACTGCTGACTCTCAACATTCTACTCCTCCAAAAAAGAAGAGAA
AGGTAGAAGACCCCAAGGACTTTCCTTCAGAATTGCTAAGTTTTTTGAGTCATGCTGTGTTTAGTAATAG
AACTCTTGCTTGCTTTGCTATTTACACCACAAAGGAAAAAGCTGCACTGCTATACAAGAAAATTATGGAA
AAATATTCTGTAACCTTTATAAGTAGGCATAACAGTTATAATCATAACATACTGTTTTTTCTTACTCCAC
ACAGGCATAGAGTGTCTGCTATTAATAACTATGCTCAAAAATTGTGTACCTTTAGCTTTTTAATTTGTAA
AGGGGTTAATAAGGAATATTTGATGTATAGTGCCTTGACTAGAGATCATAATCAGCCATACCACATTTGT
AGAGGTTTTACTTGCTTTAAAAAACCTCCCACACCTCCCCCTGAACCTGAAACATAAAATGAATGCAATT
GTTGTTGTTAACTTGTTTATTGCAGCTTATAATGGTTACAAATAAAGCAATAGCATCACAAATTTCACAA
ATAAAGCATTTTTTTCACTGCATTCTAGTTGTGGTTTGTCCAAACTCATCAATGTATCTTATCATGTCTG
GATCAACTGGATAACTCAAGCTAACCAAAATCATCCCAAACTTCCCACCCCATACCCTATTACCACTGCC
AATTACCTGTGGTTTCATTTACTCTAAACCTGTGATTCCTCTGAATTATTTTCATTTTAAAGAAATTGTA
TTTGTTAAATATGTACTACAAACTTAGTAGT
